Addgene plasmid #51981: Nano-lantern(Ca2+)_11/pRSETB
Purpose: bacterial expression of a Nano-lantern-based luminescent Ca2+ indicator with Kd=11nM
Depositing lab: Takeharu Nagai. Depositing organization: The University of Osaka. Publication: Luminescent proteins for high-speed single-cell and whole-body imaging. Saito K, Chang YF, Horikawa K, Hatsugai N, Higuchi Y, Hashida M, Yoshida Y, Matsuda T, Arai Y, Nagai T. Nat Commun. 2012;3:1262. doi: 10.1038/ncomms2248. PubMed 23232392.
Backbone
  Vector backbone: pRSETB
  Backbone manufacturer: Invitrogen
  Vector type: Bacterial Expression
Growth in bacteria
  Bacterial resistance: Ampicillin, 100 μg/mL
  Growth temperature: 37°C
  Growth strain: DH5alpha
  Copy number: High Copy
Gene/Insert
  Gene/Insert name: Nano-lantern_CaM-4GS
  Species: Synthetic
  Insert size (bp): 2200
  Mutation: S257G in Rluc8
  Tag / fusion protein: 6xHis (N terminal on backbone)
  Cloning method: Restriction Enzyme; 5′ cloning site BamHI (not destroyed); 3′ cloning site EcoRI (not destroyed)
  Sequencing primers: 5′ T7; 3′ T7 terminal
Terms and licenses: Academic/Nonprofit Terms; Industry Terms: Not Available to Industry
Depositor comments: GenBank accession number: JN859495
How to cite: Nano-lantern(Ca2+)_11/pRSETB was a gift from Takeharu Nagai (Addgene plasmid # 51981 ; http://n2t.net/addgene:51981 ; RRID:Addgene_51981)
