[The description below was written by a language model from this plasmid's Addgene catalogue record.]
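Description:
Nano-lantern(Ca2+)_11/pRSETB is a bacterial expression plasmid built on the commercial pRSETB backbone. It is maintained as a high-copy plasmid in E. coli under ampicillin selection. The record does not include a feature table, so the promoter and origin are not explicitly listed. However, the T7 forward and T7 terminator sequencing primers are consistent with the T7 promoter/terminator expression cassette typical of the pRSET series, which is normally induced in strains that supply T7 RNA polymerase.

The insert, named Nano-lantern_CaM-4GS, is a synthetic coding sequence of about 2.2 kb cloned between BamHI and EcoRI sites, both of which are retained. It sits in frame with an N-terminal 6xHis tag contributed by the backbone, which allows purification of the recombinant protein by metal-affinity chromatography. According to the record, it encodes a Nano-lantern-based luminescent Ca2+ indicator with a reported Kd of 11 nM, and it carries an S257G substitution in the Rluc8 luciferase component. Nano-lantern probes are generally chimeras of a Renilla luciferase variant and a bright fluorescent protein, in which resonance energy transfer boosts light output. The insert name suggests a calmodulin-based sensing module with a glycine-serine linker that makes luminescence dependent on Ca2+ binding, but the detailed domain arrangement is not given in the record.

The stated purpose is bacterial expression of this high-affinity indicator. That use fits production and purification of the sensor protein for in vitro characterisation, such as Ca2+ titration and spectral measurements, rather than direct expression in mammalian cells.
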