>Addgene plasmid #51981 | Nano-lantern(Ca2+)_11/pRSETB | depositor partial sequence | sequence record 80019 | insert
GGATCCGATGGTGAGCAAGGGCGAGGAGCTGTTCACCGGGGTGGTGCCCATCCTGGTCGAGCTGGACGGC
GACGTAAACGGCCACAAGTTCAGCGTGTCCGGCGAGGGCGAGGGCGATGCCACCTACGGCAAGCTGACCC
TGAAGCTGATCTGCACCACCGGCAAGCTGCCCGTGCCCTGGCCCACCCTCGTGACCACCCTGGGCTACGG
CCTGCAGTGCTTCGCCCGCTACCCCGACCACATGAAGCAGCACGACTTCTTCAAGTCCGCCATGCCCGAA
GGCTACGTCCAGGAGCGCACCATCTTCTTCAAGGACGACGGCAACTACAAGACCCGCGCCGAGGTGAAGT
TCGAGGGCGACACCCTGGTGAACCGCATCGAGCTGAAGGGCATCGACTTCAAGGAGGACGGCAACATCCT
GGGGCACAAGCTGGAGTACAACTACAACAGCCACAACGTCTATATCACCGCCGACAAGCAGAAGAACGGC
ATCAAGGCCAACTTCAAGATCCGCCACAACATCGAGGACGGCGGCGTGCAGCTCGCCGACCACTACCAGC
AGAACACCCCCATCGGCGACGGCCCCGTGCTGCTGCCCGACAACCACTACCTGAGCTACCAGTCCAAGCT
GAGCAAAGACCCCAACGAGAAGCGCGATCACATGGTCCTGCTGGAGTTCGTGACCGCCGCCGGGGGTACC
AAGGTGTACGACCCCGAGCAGAGGAAGAGGATGATCACCGGCCCCCAGTGGTGGGCCAGGTGCAAGCAGA
TGAACGTGCTGGACAGCTTCATCAACTACTACGACAGCGAGAAGCACGCCGAGAACGCCGTGATCTTCCT
GCACGGCAACGCCACTAGCAGCTACCTGTGGAGGCACGTGGTGCCCCACATCGAGCCCGTGGCCAGGTGC
ATCATCCCCGATCTGATCGGCATGGGCAAGAGCGGCAAGAGCGGCAACGGCAGCTACAGGCTGCTGGACC
ACTACAAGTACCTGACCGCCTGGTTCGAGCTCCTGAACCTGCCCAAGAAGATCATCTTCGTGGGCCACGA
CTGGGGCGCCGCCCTGGCCTTCCACTACGCCTACGAGCACCAGGACAGGATCAAGGCCATCGTGCACATG
GAGAGCGTGGTGGACGTGATCGAGAGCTGGGACGAGTGGCCAGACATCGAGGAGGACATCGCCCTGATCA
AGAGCGAGGAGGGCGAGAAGATGGTGCTGGAGAACAACTTCTTCGTGGAGACCGTGCTGCCCAGCAAGAT
CATGAGAAAGCTGGAGCCCGAGGAGTTCGCCGCCTACCTGGAGCCCTTCAAGGAGAAGGGCGAGGTGAGA
AGACCCACCCTGAGCTGGCCCAGAGAGATCCCCCTGGTGAAGGGCCCATGGATGCATGACCAACTGACAG
AAGAGCAGATTGCAGAGTTCAAAGAAGCCTTCTCATTATTCGACAAGGATGGGGACGGCACCATCACCAC
AAAGGAACTTGGCACCGTTATGAGGTCGCTTGGACAAAACCCAACGGAAGCAGAATTGCAGGATATGATC
AATGAAGTCGATGCTGATGGCAATGGAACGATTTACTTTCCTGAATTTCTTACTATGATGGCTAGAAAAA
TGAAGGACACAGACAGCGAAGAGGAAATCCGAGAAGCATTCCGTGTTTTTGACAAGGATGGGAACGGCTA
CATCAGCGCTGCTGAATTACGTCACGTCATGACAAACCTCGGGGAGAAGTTAACAGATGAAGAAGTTGAT
GAAATGATAAGGGAAGCAGATATCGATGGTGATGGCCAAGTAAACTATGAAGAGTTTGTACAAATGATGA
CAGCAAAGGGGGGAGGTGGCTCCAAGAGGCGCTGGAAGAAAAACTTCATTGCCGTCAGCGCTGCCAACCG
GTTCAAGAAGATCTCCAGCTCCGGGGCACTGGAGCTCGGCAAGCCCGACGTGGTGCAGATCGTGAGAAAC
TACAACGCCTACCTGAGAGCCAGCGACGACCTGCCCAAGCTGTTCATCGAGGGCGACCCCGGCTTCTTCA
GCAACGCCATCGTGGAGGGCGCCAAGAAGTTCCCCAACACCGAGTTCGTGAAGGTGAAGGGCCTGCACTT
CCTCCAGGAGGACGCCCCCGACGAGATGGGCAAGTACATCAAGAGCTTCGTGGAGAGAGTGCTGAAGAAC
GAGCAGTAAGAATTC
