>Addgene plasmid #51981 | Nano-lantern(Ca2+)_11/pRSETB | addgene partial sequence | sequence record 81308 | T7 5'-TAATACGACTCACTATAGGG-3'
TTTACTTTAGAAGGAGATATACATATGCGGGGTTCTCATCATCATCATCATCATGGTATGGCTAGCATGA
CTGGTGGACAGCAAATGGGTCGGGATCTGTACGACGATGACGATAAGGATCCGATGGTGAGCAAGGGCGA
GGAGCTGTTCACCGGGGTGGTGCCCATCCTGGTCGAGCTGGACGGCGACGTAAACGGCCACAAGTTCAGC
GTGTCCGGCGAGGGCGAGGGCGATGCCACCTACGGCAAGCTGACCCTGAAGCTGATCTGCACCACCGGCA
AGCTGCCCGTGCCCTGGCCCACCCTCGTGACCACCCTGGGCTACGGCCTGCAGTGCTTCGCCCGCTACCC
CGACCACATGAAGCAGCACGACTTCTTCAAGTCCGCCATGCCCGAAGGCTACGTCCAGGAGCGCACCATC
TTCTTCAAGGACGACGGCAACTACAAGACCCGCGCCGAGGTGAAGTTCGAGGGCGACACCCTGGTGAACC
GCATCGAGCTGAAGGGCATCGACTTCAAGGAGGACGGCAACATCCTGGGGCACAAGCTGGAGTACAACTA
CAACAGCCACAACGTCTATATCACCGCCGACAAGCAGAAGAACGGCATCAAGGCCAACTTCAAGATCCGC
CACAACATCGAGGACGGCGGCGTGCAGCTCGCCGACCACTACCAGCAGAACACCCCCATCGGCGACGGCC
CCGTGCTGCTGCCCGACAACCACTACCTGAGCTACCAGTCCAAGCTGAGCAAAGACCCCAACGAGAAGCG
CGATCACATGGTCCTGCTGGAGTTCGTGACCGCCGCCGGGGGTACCAAGGTGTACGACCCCGAGCAGAGG
AAGAGGATGATCACCGGCCC
