>Addgene plasmid #51981 | Nano-lantern(Ca2+)_11/pRSETB | addgene partial sequence | sequence record 81827 | EGFP-C 5'-CATGGTCCTGCTGGAGTTCGTG-3'
AAGAGGATGATCACCGGCCCCCAGTGGTGGGCCAGGTGCAAGCAGATGAACGTGCTGGACAGCTTCATCA
ACTACTACGACAGCGAGAAGCACGCCGAGAACGCCGTGATCTTCCTGCACGGCAACGCCACTAGCAGCTA
CCTGTGGAGGCACGTGGTGCCCCACATCGAGCCCGTGGCCAGGTGCATCATCCCCGATCTGATCGGCATG
GGCAAGAGCGGCAAGAGCGGCAACGGCAGCTACAGGCTGCTGGACCACTACAAGTACCTGACCGCCTGGT
TCGAGCTTCTGAACCTGCCCAAGAAGATCATCTTCGTGGGCCACGACTGGGGCGCCGCCCTGGCCTTCCA
CTACGCCTACGAGCACCAGGACAGGATCAAGGCCATCGTGCACATGGAGAGCGTGGTGGACGTGATCGAG
AGCTGGGACGAGTGGCCAGACATCGAGGAGGACATCGCCCTGATCAAGAGCGAGGAGGGCGAGAAGATGG
TGCTGGAGAACAACTTCTTCGTGGAGACCGTGCTGCCCAGCAAGATCATGAGAAAGCTGGAGCCCGAGGA
GTTCGCCGCCTACCTGGAGCCCTTCAAGGAGAAGGGCGAGGTGAGAAGACCCACCCTGAGCTGGCCCAGA
GAGATCCCCCTGGTGAAGGGCCCATGGATGCATGACCAACTGACAGAAGAGCAGATTGCAGAGTTCAAAG
AAGCCTTCTCATTATTCGACAAGGATGGGGACGGCACCATCACCACAAAGGAACTTGGCACCGTTATGAG
GTCGCTTGGACAAAACCCAACGGAAGCAGAATTGCAGGATATGATCAATGAAGTCGATGCTGATGGCAAT
GGAACGATTTACTTTCCTGAATTTCTTACTATGAT
