>Addgene plasmid #51981 | Nano-lantern(Ca2+)_11/pRSETB | addgene partial sequence | sequence record 81828 | T7term 5'-GCTAGTTATTGCTCAGCGG-3'
TAGCAGCCGGATCAAGCTTCGAATTCTTACTGCTCGTTCTTCAGCACTCTCTCCACGAAGCTCTTGATGT
ACTTGCCCATCTCGTCGGGGGCGTCCTCCTGGAGGAAGTGCAGGCCCTTCACCTTCACGAACTCGGTGTT
GGGGAACTTCTTGGCGCCCTCCACGATGGCGTTGCTGAAGAAGCCGGGGTCACCCTCGATGAACAGCTTG
GGCAGGTCGTCGCTGGCTCTCAGGTAGGCGTTGTAGTTTCTCACGATCTGCACCACGTCGGGCTTGCCGA
GCTCCAGTGCCCCGGAGCTGGAGATCTTCTTGAACCGGTTGGCAGCGCTGACGGCAATGAAGTTTTTCTT
CCAGCGCCTCTTGGAGCCACCTCCCCCCTTTGCTGTCATCATTTGTACAAACTCTTCATAGTTTACTTGG
CCATCACCATCGATATCTGCTTCCCTTATCATTTCATCAACTTCTTCATCTGTTAACTTCTCCCCGAGGT
TTGTCATGACGTGACGTAATTCAGCAGCGCTGATGTAGCCGTTCCCATCCTTGTCAAAAACACGGAATGC
TTCTCGGATTTCCTCTTCGCTGTCTGTGTCCTTCATTTTTCTAGCCATCATAGTAAGAAATTCAGGAAAG
TAAATCGTTCCATTGCCATCAGCATCGACTTCATTGATCATATCCTGCAATTCTGCTTCCGTTGGGTTTT
GTCCAAGCGACCTCATAACGGTGCCAAGTTCCTTTGTGGTGATGGTGCCGTCCCCATCCTTGTCGAATAA
TGAGAAGGCTTCTTTGAACTCTGCAATCTGCTCTTCTGTCAGTTGGTCATGCATCCATGGGCCCTTCACC
AGGGGGATCTCTCTGGGCCAGCTCA
